Addgene plasmid #199092: pGL2_145
Purpose: (Empty Backbone) Even ORI-marker screen destination vector with sfYFP dropout for barcoded-ORI insertion
Depositing lab: Charlie Gilbert & Nili Ostrov & Cultivarium Tools. Depositing organization: Cultivarium, Convergent Research. Publication: A scalable framework for high-throughput identification of functional origins of replication in non-model bacteria. Gilbert C, Brumwell SL, Crits-Christoph A, Kang SC, Martin-Moldes Z, Alsharif W, Esmurria A, Nguyen M-A, Lee HH, Ostrov N. bioRxiv 2023.05.19.541510 10.1101/2023.05.19.541510.
Backbone
  Vector backbone: n/a
  Vector type: Synthetic Biology
Growth in bacteria
  Bacterial resistance: Chloramphenicol and Erythromycin, 25 & 200 μg/mL
  Growth temperature: 37°C
  Growth strain: E. coli pir-116
  Growth instructions: Supplement LB growth medium with 2% glucose (w/v)
  Copy number: High Copy
Gene/Insert
  Gene/Insert name: None
Terms and licenses: Academic/Nonprofit Terms; Industry Terms: Not Available to Industry
Depositor comments: For standard propagation, supplement LB growth medium with 2% glucose (w/v) to repress sfYFP dropout expression, otherwise escape mutants may arise.
How to cite: pGL2_145 was a gift from Charlie Gilbert & Nili Ostrov & Cultivarium Tools (Addgene plasmid # 199092 ; http://n2t.net/addgene:199092 ; RRID:Addgene_199092)
