[The description below was written by a language model from this plasmid's Addgene catalogue record and pLannotate feature annotations shown in this document.]
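Description:
pGL2_145 is an empty synthetic-biology destination vector of about 5.4 kb, built for a screening framework that looks for functional origins of replication in non-model bacteria. It is described as an "even" ORI-marker screen backbone that accepts barcoded origins of replication in place of an sfYFP dropout cassette. No named parental backbone is recorded. In E. coli the plasmid replicates from the R6K γ origin, which depends on the pi initiator protein supplied in trans. It is therefore maintained in a pir-116 host, where it is listed as high copy, and it should not replicate on its own in strains lacking pi. That property suits the screen, since maintenance in a recipient organism would depend on the origin that has been inserted.

Selection is by chloramphenicol and erythromycin. The feature table shows a cat gene with its native promoter followed by a lambda t0 terminator, and the Staphylococcus aureus ermC methyltransferase preceded by its regulatory leader peptide. The dropout reporter is annotated as superfolder GFP, which presumably reflects the close sequence similarity between sfYFP and sfGFP. It sits next to a short lacZα fragment, and its promoter is not annotated. The depositor notes that its expression is glucose-repressible and that escape mutants may arise if it is left unrepressed. Loss of the yellow fluorescence should mark clones in which an origin has replaced the cassette. The plasmid also carries an mScarlet-I red fluorescent protein gene downstream of a partial J23119 constitutive promoter, which likely serves as a visual marker, although the record does not say so. An IncP oriT allows conjugative transfer from a suitable donor strain into target bacteria.
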