Features (pLannotate 1.2.2; 11 found; start..end, strand, type, name):
    350..738     -  rep_origin     R6K γ ori: γ replication origin from E. coli plasmid R6K; requires the R6K initiator protein pi for replication
    887..981     -  terminator     lambda t0 terminator: transcription terminator from phage lambda
   1005..1661    -  CDS            cat: CAT_ECOLX - Experimental evidence at protein level: Swiss-Prot protein existence level 1. This enzyme is an effector of chloramphenicol resistance in bacteria. From Escherichia coli. This protein is used as a marker in many commonly used cloning vectors, such as pACYC184.
   1662..1764    -  promoter       cat promoter: promoter of the E. coli cat gene encoding chloramphenicol acetyltransferase
   1839..1882    -  CDS            lacZα (fragment): LacZα fragment of β-galactosidase; lacZ fragment
   2200..2913    +  CDS            superfolder GFP: GFP variant that folds robustly even when fused to poorly folded proteins (Pédelacq et al., 2006)
   3359..3415    +  CDS            ermC: LPRM_STAAU - Experimental evidence at protein level: Swiss-Prot protein existence level 1. This peptide is involved in the control mechanism of the synthesis of the erythromycin resistance protein. From Staphylococcus aureus.
   3479..4210    +  CDS            ermC: ERMC1_STAAU - Experimental evidence at transcript level: Swiss-Prot protein existence level 2. This protein produces a dimethylation of the adenine residue at position 2085 in 23S rRNA, resulting in reduced affinity between ribosomes and macrolide-lincosamide-streptogramin B antibiotics. From Staphylococcus aureus.
   4317..4341    +  promoter       J23119(SpeI) promoter (fragment): bacterial promoter (Registry of Standard Biological Parts BBa J23119) modified to end with an SpeI site
   4368..5063    +  CDS            mScarlet-I: mScarlet-I is a basic (constitutively fluorescent) red fluorescent protein published in 2016, derived from synthetic construct. It is reported to be a rapidly-maturing monomer with moderate acid sensitivity.
   5277..5385    +  oriT           oriT: incP origin of transfer
>Addgene plasmid #199092 | pGL2_145 | addgene full sequence | sequence record 398525 | Addgene NGS Result
ATACTTGAGACCACCCCAGGATACATAGATTACCACAACTCCGAGCCCTTCCACCTAGCGTGCTAACCAC
GCACGCTATTGTTGTATAGGCTAGGTGGAGGCTCAGTGATGATAAGTCTGCGATGGTGGATGCATGTGTC
ATGGTCATAGCTGTTTCCTGTGTGAAATTGTTATCCGCTCAGAGGGCACAATCCTATTCCGCGCTATCCG
ACAATCTCCAAGACATTAGGTGGAGTTCAGTTCGGCGTATGGCATATGTCGCTGGAAAGAACATGTGAGC
AAAAGGCCAGCAAAAGGCCAGGAACCGTAAAAAGGCCGCGTTGCTGGCGTTACAGCTGGGCGCGCCCCAT
GTCAGCCGTTAAGTGTTCCTGTGTCACTCAAAATTGCTTTGAGAGGCTCTAAGGGCTTCTCAGTGCGTTA
CATCCCTGGCTTGTTGTCCACAACCGTTAAACCTTAAAGGCTTTAAAAGCCTTATATATTCTTTTTTTTC
TTATAAAACTTAAAACCTTAGAGGCTATTTAAGTTGCTGATTTATATTAATTTTATTGTTCAAACATGAG
AGCTTAGTACGTGAAACATGAGAGCTTAGTACGTTAGCCATGAGAGCTTAGTACGTTAGCCATGAGGGTT
TAGTTCGTTAAACATGAGAGCTTAGTACGTTAAACATGAGAGCTTAGTACGTGAAACATGAGAGCTTAGT
ACGTACTATCAACAGGTTGAACTGCTGATCTTCAGATCGGCGCGCCGGCCGGCCGAAGATCCTTTGATCT
TTTCTACGGGGTCTGACGCTCTATTCAACAAAGCCGCCGTCCCGTCAAGTCAGCGTAAATGGGTAGGGGG
CTTCAAATCGTCCCCCCATACGATATAAGTTGTTACTAGTGCTTGGATTCTCACCAATAAAAAACGCCCG
GCGGCAACCGAGCGTTCTGAACAAATCCAGATGGAGTTCTGAGGTCATTACTGGATCTATCAACAGGAGT
CCAAGCGAGCTCGATATCAAATTACGCCCCGCCCTGCCACTCATCGCAGTACTGTTGTAATTCATTAAGC
ATTCTGCCGACATGGAAGCCATCACAAACGGCATGATGAACCTGAATCGCCAGCGGCATCAGCACCTTGT
CGCCTTGCGTATAATATTTGCCCATGGTGAAAACGGGGGCGAAGAAGTTGTCCATATTGGCCACGTTTAA
ATCAAAACTGGTGAAACTCACCCAGGGATTGGCTGAGACGAAAAACATATTCTCAATAAACCCTTTAGGG
AAATAGGCCAGGTTTTCACCGTAACACGCCACATCTTGCGAATATATGTGTAGAAACTGCCGGAAATCGT
CGTGGTATTCACTCCAGAGCGATGAAAACGTTTCAGTTTGCTCATGGAAAACGGTGTAACAAGGGTGAAC
ACTATCCCATATCACCAGCTCACCGTCTTTCATTGCCATACGAAATTCCGGATGAGCATTCATCAGGCGG
GCAAGAATGTGAATAAAGGCCGGATAAAACTTGTGCTTATTTTTCTTTACGGTCTTTAAAAAGGCCGTAA
TATCCAGCTGAACGGTCTGGTTATAGGTACATTGAGCAACTGACTGAAATGCCTCAAAATGTTCTTTACG
ATGCCATTGGGATATATCAACGGTGGTATATCCAGTGATTTTTTTCTCCATTTTAGCTTCCTTAGCTCCT
GAAAATCTCGATAACTCAAAAAATACGCCCGGTAGTGATCTTATTTCATTATGGTGAAAGTTGGAACCTC
TTACGTGCCGATCAACGTCTCATTGATACCTGAAACAAAACCCATCGTACGGCCAAGGAAGTCTCCAATA
ACTGTGATCCACCACAAGCGCCAGGGTTTTCCCAGTCACGACGTTGTAAAACGACGGCCAGTCATGCATA
ATCCGCACGCATCTGGAATAAGGAAGTGCCATTCCGCCTGACCTTAGCGTGCGAACAGCACGCTATTGTT
GTATCATTACTCGCATCCATTCTCAGGCTGTCTCGTCTCGTCTCCGAGGTCTCAGGAGAATGTGAAGAGC
TTCGAAAGTGAAACGTGATTTCATGCGTCATTTTGAACATTTTGTAAATCTTATTTAATAATGTGTGCGG
CAATTCACATTTAATTTATGAATGTTTTCTTAACATCGCGGCAACTCAAGAAACGGCAGGTTCGGATCTT
AGCTACTAGAGAAAGAGGAGAAATACTAGATGCGTAAAGGCGAAGAACTGTTCACTGGTGTCGTCCCTAT
TCTGGTGGAACTGGATGGTGATGTCAACGGTCATAAGTTTTCCGTGCGTGGCGAGGGTGAAGGTGACGCA
ACTAATGGTAAACTGACGCTGAAGTTCATCTGTACTACTGGTAAACTGCCGGTACCTTGGCCGACTCTGG
TAACGACGCTGACTTATGGTGTTCAGTGCTTTGCTCGTTATCCGGACCATATGAAGCAGCATGACTTCTT
CAAGTCCGCCATGCCGGAAGGCTATGTGCAGGAACGCACGATTTCCTTTAAGGATGACGGCACGTACAAA
ACGCGTGCGGAAGTGAAATTTGAAGGCGATACCCTGGTAAACCGCATTGAGCTGAAAGGCATTGACTTTA
AAGAAGACGGCAATATCCTGGGCCATAAGCTGGAATACAATTTTAACAGCCACAATGTTTACATCACCGC
CGATAAACAAAAAAATGGCATTAAAGCGAATTTTAAAATTCGCCACAACGTGGAGGATGGCAGCGTGCAG
CTGGCTGATCACTACCAGCAAAACACTCCAATCGGTGATGGTCCTGTTCTGCTGCCAGACAATCACTATC
TGAGCTACCAAAGCGTTCTGTCTAAAGATCCGAACGAGAAACGCGATCATATGGTTCTGCTGGAGTTCGT
AACCGCAGCGGGCATCACGCATGGTATGGATGAACTGTACAAATAATTCAGCCAAAAAACTTAAGACCGC
CGGTCTTGTCCACTACCTTGCAGTAATGCGGTGGACAGGATCGGCGGTTTTCTTTTCTCTTCTCAAGAAG
CTCTTCAGCAAGGAGGATCCTTTAACTCTGGCAACCCTCAAAATTGAATGAGACATGCTACACCTCCGGA
TAATAAATATATATAAACGTATATAGATTTCATAAAGTCTAACACACTAGACTTATTTACTTCGTAATTA
AGTCGTTAAACCGTGTGCTCTACGACCAAAACTATAAAACCTTTAAGAACTTTCTTTTTTTACAAGAAAA
AAGAAATTAGATAAATCTCTCATATCTTTTATTCAATAATCGCATCCGATTGCAGTATAAATTTAACGAT
CACTCATCATGTTCATATTTATCAGAGGTCGTGCTATAATTATACTAATTTTATAAGGAGGAAAAAATAT
GGGCATTTTTAGTATTTTTGTAATCAGCACAGTTCATTATCAACCAAACAAAAAATAAGTGGTTATAATG
AATCGTTAATAAGCAAAATTCATATAACCAAATTAAAGAGGGTTATAAATGAACGAGAAAAATATAAAAC
ACAGTCAAAACTTTATTACTTCAAAACATAATATAGATAAAATAATGACAAATATAAGATTAAATGAACA
TGATAATATCTTTGAAATCGGCTCAGGAAAAGGCCATTTTACCCTTGAATTAGTAAAGAGGTGTAATTTC
GTAACTGCCATTGAAATAGACCATAAATTATGCAAAACTACAGAAAATAAACTTGTTGATCACGATAATT
TCCAAGTTTTAAACAAGGATATATTGCAGTTTAAATTTCCTAAAAACCAATCCTATAAAATATATGGTAA
TATACCTTATAACATAAGTACGGATATAATACGCAAAATTGTTTTTGATAGTATAGCTAATGAGATTTAT
TTAATCGTGGAATACGGGTTTGCTAAAAGATTATTAAATACAAAACGCTCATTGGCATTACTTTTAATGG
CAGAAGTTGATATTTCTATATTAAGTATGGTTCCAAGAGAATATTTTCATCCTAAACCTAAAGTGAATAG
CTCACTTATCAGATTAAGTAGAAAAAAATCAAGAATATCACACAAAGATAAACAAAAGTATAATTATTTC
GTTATGAAATGGGTTAACAAAGAATACAAGAAAATATTTACAAAAAATCAATTTAACAATTCCTTAAAAC
ATGCAGGAATTGACGATTTAAACAATATTAGCTTTGAACAATTCTTATCTCTTTTCAATAGCTATAAATT
ATTTAATAAGTAAGCTTGTTAAGGGATGCATAAACTGCATCCCTTAACTTGTTTTTCGTGTGCCTATTTT
TTGTGAATCGATTATGTCTTTTGCGCAGTCGGCCGCTATACAGGAGTTGACGGCTAGCTCAGTCCTAGGT
ACAGTGCTAGCTACTAGGAGGAAAAAAATGGTGAGTAAGGGTGAAGCCGTGATTAAAGAGTTCATGCGCT
TCAAAGTGCATATGGAGGGCTCAATGAACGGCCATGAATTTGAAATTGAAGGTGAAGGAGAAGGCCGTCC
GTATGAGGGCACCCAGACCGCCAAACTGAAAGTCACAAAGGGTGGCCCGCTGCCGTTTTCGTGGGATATT
TTATCCCCTCAATTCATGTACGGCAGCCGGGCGTTTATTAAACACCCGGCGGATATCCCGGATTACTATA
AGCAATCTTTTCCAGAAGGCTTTAAATGGGAGCGCGTGATGAATTTTGAAGACGGAGGTGCTGTTACCGT
GACCCAGGACACGAGCTTAGAAGACGGTACCTTGATCTATAAGGTAAAGCTGCGTGGTACCAATTTCCCG
CCGGATGGGCCAGTTATGCAGAAAAAGACTATGGGCTGGGAAGCATCGACGGAGCGTCTTTACCCCGAAG
ACGGCGTCCTGAAAGGCGATATTAAAATGGCCCTGCGACTGAAAGACGGCGGTCGCTACCTTGCAGATTT
CAAAACAACGTATAAAGCGAAAAAACCTGTGCAGATGCCCGGGGCGTACAACGTTGATCGCAAACTAGAT
ATCACTTCACACAACGAAGATTACACGGTAGTCGAACAGTATGAACGTAGCGAGGGGCGCCATAGCACCG
GAGGCATGGATGAACTCTATAAATAAGCTTCGCTCGTGCTCGCCGCGACCTTCCTCTTCATGCACCTCTT
CGGCATCGGGCTGCACAACGCTACAGAGGAGCTTTTCCGCTGCATAACCCTGCTTCGGGGTCATTATAGC
GATTTTTTCGGTATATCCATCCTTTTTCGCACGATATACAGGATTTTGCCAAAGGGTTCGTGTAGACTTT
CCTTGGTGTATCCAACGGCGTCAGCCGGGCAGGATAGGTGAAGTAGGCCCACCCGCGAGCGGGTGTTCCT
TCTTCACTGTCCCTTATTCGCACCTGGCGGTGCTCAACGGGAATCCTGCTCTGCGAGGCTGGCCGTACGC
TAGGT
